Addgene plasmid #108797: pBW1599_pCAG-PV1-PhiC31-N233-L1-ABI-NLS-BGHpA
Purpose: Expresses N-terminus to aa233 of PhiC31 integrase fused to ABI CID
Depositing lab: Wilson Wong. Depositing organization: Boston University Main Campus. Publication: High-performance chemical- and light-inducible recombinases in mammalian cells and mice. Weinberg BH, Cho JH, Agarwal Y, Pham NTH, Caraballo LD, Walkosz M, Ortega C, Trexler M, Tague N, Law B, Benman WKJ, Letendre J, Beal J, Wong WW. Nat Commun. 2019 Oct 24;10(1):4845. doi: 10.1038/s41467-019-12800-7. PubMed 31649244.
Backbone
  Vector backbone: pCAGGS
  Vector type: Mammalian Expression, Cre/Lox, Synthetic Biology
Growth in bacteria
  Bacterial resistance: Ampicillin, 100 μg/mL
  Growth temperature: 37°C
  Growth strain: NEB Stable
  Copy number: High Copy
Gene/Insert
  Gene/Insert name: PhiC31 integrase fragment N-terminus to aa233
  Species: Synthetic
  Promoter: pCAG
  Tag / fusion protein: ABI,NLS (C terminal on insert)
  Cloning method: Restriction Enzyme; 5′ cloning site MluI (not destroyed); 3′ cloning site BspEI (not destroyed)
Terms and licenses: Academic/Nonprofit Terms; Industry Terms: Not Available to Industry
Depositor comments: Please visit https://www.biorxiv.org/content/10.1101/747121v1 for bioRxiv preprint.
How to cite: pBW1599_pCAG-PV1-PhiC31-N233-L1-ABI-NLS-BGHpA was a gift from Wilson Wong (Addgene plasmid # 108797 ; http://n2t.net/addgene:108797 ; RRID:Addgene_108797)
