[The description below was written by a language model from this plasmid's Addgene catalogue record and pLannotate feature annotations shown in this document.]
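Description:
pBW1599_pCAG-PV1-PhiC31-N233-L1-ABI-NLS-BGHpA is a 6.9 kb mammalian expression plasmid built on the pCAGGS backbone that encodes one half of a split, chemically inducible PhiC31 integrase. It is maintained in E. coli through a high-copy ColE1/pUC-type origin and selected with ampicillin via the β-lactamase gene. The backbone also carries remnants of the lac promoter/operator region, an SV40 origin with an SV40 poly(A) signal, and leftover rabbit β-globin sequence and polyadenylation signal from pCAGGS downstream of the expression cassette.

Expression is driven by the CAG promoter, annotated here as the CMV immediate-early enhancer, the chicken β-actin promoter and the chimeric β-actin/β-globin intron, which together give strong constitutive transcription in many mammalian cell types. The open reading frame encodes a synthetic PhiC31 integrase fragment running from the N-terminus to amino acid 233, joined through a linker (L1 in the name) to a fragment of Arabidopsis ABI1 and a C-terminal nuclear localization signal, and is terminated by the bovine growth hormone poly(A) signal. The automated feature table annotates only the ABI1 portion; the integrase fragment, presumably in the unannotated region between the intron and ABI1, the NLS and the "PV1" element were not detected, and the record does not explain what PV1 is.

ABI serves as a chemically induced dimerization domain, which in the abscisic acid system associates with a PYL partner when the ligand is present. This fragment alone is expected to be inactive. The design implies co-expression with a complementary C-terminal PhiC31 fragment fused to the partner domain, which this record does not describe, so that the inducer reconstitutes recombinase activity. Such constructs are used for drug-gated control of site-specific recombination in synthetic gene circuits in mammalian cells.
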