Features (pLannotate 1.2.2; 19 found; start..end, strand, type, name):
     46..62      -  protein_bind   lac operator: The lac repressor binds to the lac operator to inhibit transcription in E. coli. This inhibition can be relieved by adding lactose or isopropyl-β-D-thiogalactopyranoside (IPTG). lac repressor encoded by lacI
     70..100     -  promoter       lac promoter: promoter for the E. coli lac operon
    115..136     -  protein_bind   CAP binding site: CAP binding activates transcription in the presence of cAMP. E. coli catabolite activator protein
    149..188     -  CDS            lacI (fragment): lac repressor; lacI; The lac repressor binds to the lac operator to inhibit transcription in E. coli. This inhibition can be relieved by adding lactose or isopropyl-β-D-thiogalactopyranoside (IPTG).
    195..217     +  promoter       SV40 promoter (fragment): SV40 enhancer and early promoter
    221..355     +  rep_origin     SV40 ori: SV40 origin of replication
    375..509     +  polyA_signal   SV40 poly(A) signal: SV40 polyadenylation signal
    511..565     -  CDS            lacI (fragment): lac repressor; lacI; The lac repressor binds to the lac operator to inhibit transcription in E. coli. This inhibition can be relieved by adding lactose or isopropyl-β-D-thiogalactopyranoside (IPTG).
    748..1336    -  rep_origin     ori: high-copy-number ColE1/pMB1/pBR322/pUC origin of replication
   1507..2367    -  CDS            AmpR: β-lactamase; bla; confers resistance to ampicillin, carbenicillin, and related antibiotics
   2368..2472    -  promoter       AmpR promoter: bla
   2503..2882    +  enhancer       CMV enhancer: human cytomegalovirus immediate early enhancer
   2884..3159    +  promoter       chicken β-actin promoter: No description available
   3160..4175    +  intron         chimeric intron: chimera between introns from chicken β-actin and rabbit β-globin
   5051..5983    +  CDS            ABI1 (fragment): P2C56_ARATH - Experimental evidence at protein level: Swiss-Prot protein existence level 1. Key component and repressor of the abscisic acid (ABA) signaling pathway that regulates numerous ABA responses, such as stomatal closure, osmotic water permeability of the plasma membrane (Pos), drought-induced resistance and rhizogenesis, response to glucose, high light stress, seed germination and inhibition of vegetative growth. During the stomatal closure regulation, modulates the inward calcium-channel permeability as well as the actin reorganization in guard cells in response to ABA. Involved in t
   5996..6220    +  polyA_signal   bGH poly(A) signal: bovine growth hormone polyadenylation signal
   6224..6245    +  promoter       SV40 promoter (fragment): SV40 enhancer and early promoter
   6383..6454    +  CDS            HBB (fragment): HBB_PONPY - Experimental evidence at transcript level: Swiss-Prot protein existence level 2. Involved in oxygen transport from the lung to the various peripheral tissues. From Pongo pygmaeus (Bornean orangutan).
   6525..6580    +  polyA_signal   β-globin poly(A) signal: rabbit β-globin polyadenylation signal (Gil and Proudfoot, 1987)
>Addgene plasmid #108797 | pBW1599_pCAG-PV1-PhiC31-N233-L1-ABI-NLS-BGHpA | depositor full sequence | sequence record 205078 | Full Sequence
CCCAAGCTTGGCGTAATCATGGTCATAGCTGTTTCCTGTGTGAAATTGTTATCCGCTCACAATTCCACAC
AACATACGAGCCGGAAGCATAAAGTGTAAAGCCTGGGGTGCCTAATGAGTGAGCTAACTCACATTAATTG
CGTTGCGCTCACTGCCCGCTTTCCAGTCGGGAAACCTGTCGTGCCAGCGGATCCGCATCTCAATTAGTCA
GCAACCATAGTCCCGCCCCTAACTCCGCCCAGTTCCGCCCATTCTCCGCCCCATGGCTGACTAATTTTTT
TTATTTATGCAGAGGCCGAGGCCGCCTCGGCCTCTGAGCTATTCCAGAAGTAGTGAGGAGGCTTTTTTGG
AGGCCTAGGCTTTTGCAAAAAGCTAACTTGTTTATTGCAGCTTATAATGGTTACAAATAAAGCAATAGCA
TCACAAATTTCACAAATAAAGCATTTTTTTCACTGCATTCTAGTTGTGGTTTGTCCAAACTCATCAATGT
ATCTTATCATGTCTGGATCCGCTGCATTAATGAATCGGCCAACGCGCGGGGAGAGGCGGTTTGCGTATTG
GGCGCTCTTCCGCTTCCTCGCTCACTGACTCGCTGCGCTCGGTCGTTCGGCTGCGGCGAGCGGTATCAGC
TCACTCAAAGGCGGTAATACGGTTATCCACAGAATCAGGGGATAACGCAGGAAAGAACATGTGAGCAAAA
GGCCAGCAAAAGGCCAGGAACCGTAAAAAGGCCGCGTTGCTGGCGTTTTTCCATAGGCTCCGCCCCCCTG
ACGAGCATCACAAAAATCGACGCTCAAGTCAGAGGTGGCGAAACCCGACAGGACTATAAAGATACCAGGC
GTTTCCCCCTGGAAGCTCCCTCGTGCGCTCTCCTGTTCCGACCCTGCCGCTTACCGGATACCTGTCCGCC
TTTCTCCCTTCGGGAAGCGTGGCGCTTTCTCATAGCTCACGCTGTAGGTATCTCAGTTCGGTGTAGGTCG
TTCGCTCCAAGCTGGGCTGTGTGCACGAACCCCCCGTTCAGCCCGACCGCTGCGCCTTATCCGGTAACTA
TCGTCTTGAGTCCAACCCGGTAAGACACGACTTATCGCCACTGGCAGCAGCCACTGGTAACAGGATTAGC
AGAGCGAGGTATGTAGGCGGTGCTACAGAGTTCTTGAAGTGGTGGCCTAACTACGGCTACACTAGAAGAA
CAGTATTTGGTATCTGCGCTCTGCTGAAGCCAGTTACCTTCGGAAAAAGAGTTGGTAGCTCTTGATCCGG
CAAACAAACCACCGCTGGTAGCGGTGGTTTTTTTGTTTGCAAGCAGCAGATTACGCGCAGAAAAAAAGGA
TCTCAAGAAGATCCTTTGATCTTTTCTACGGGGTCTGACGCTCAGTGGAACGAAAACTCACGTTAAGGGA
TTTTGGTCATGAGATTATCAAAAAGGATCTTCACCTAGATCCTTTTAAATTAAAAATGAAGTTTTAAATC
AATCTAAAGTATATATGAGTAAACTTGGTCTGACAGTTACCAATGCTTAATCAGTGAGGCACCTATCTCA
GCGATCTGTCTATTTCGTTCATCCATAGTTGCCTGACTCCCCGTCGTGTAGATAACTACGATACGGGAGG
GCTTACCATCTGGCCCCAGTGCTGCAATGATACCGCGAGACCCACGCTCACCGGCTCCAGATTTATCAGC
AATAAACCAGCCAGCCGGAAGGGCCGAGCGCAGAAGTGGTCCTGCAACTTTATCCGCCTCCATCCAGTCT
ATTAATTGTTGCCGGGAAGCTAGAGTAAGTAGTTCGCCAGTTAATAGTTTGCGCAACGTTGTTGCCATTG
CTACAGGCATCGTGGTGTCACGCTCGTCGTTTGGTATGGCTTCATTCAGCTCCGGTTCCCAACGATCAAG
GCGAGTTACATGATCCCCCATGTTGTGCAAAAAAGCGGTTAGCTCCTTCGGTCCTCCGATCGTTGTCAGA
AGTAAGTTGGCCGCAGTGTTATCACTCATGGTTATGGCAGCACTGCATAATTCTCTTACTGTCATGCCAT
CCGTAAGATGCTTTTCTGTGACTGGTGAGTACTCAACCAAGTCATTCTGAGAATAGTGTATGCGGCGACC
GAGTTGCTCTTGCCCGGCGTCAATACGGGATAATACCGCGCCACATAGCAGAACTTTAAAAGTGCTCATC
ATTGGAAAACGTTCTTCGGGGCGAAAACTCTCAAGGATCTTACCGCTGTTGAGATCCAGTTCGATGTAAC
CCACTCGTGCACCCAACTGATCTTCAGCATCTTTTACTTTCACCAGCGTTTCTGGGTGAGCAAAAACAGG
AAGGCAAAATGCCGCAAAAAAGGGAATAAGGGCGACACGGAAATGTTGAATACTCATACTCTTCCTTTTT
CAATATTATTGAAGCATTTATCAGGGTTATTGTCTCATGAGCGGATACATATTTGAATGTATTTAGAAAA
ATAAACAAATAGGGGTTCCGCGCACATTTCCCCGAAAAGTGCCACCTGGGTCGACATTGATTATTGACTA
GTTATTAATAGTAATCAATTACGGGGTCATTAGTTCATAGCCCATATATGGAGTTCCGCGTTACATAACT
TACGGTAAATGGCCCGCCTGGCTGACCGCCCAACGACCCCCGCCCATTGACGTCAATAATGACGTATGTT
CCCATAGTAACGCCAATAGGGACTTTCCATTGACGTCAATGGGTGGAGTATTTACGGTAAACTGCCCACT
TGGCAGTACATCAAGTGTATCATATGCCAAGTACGCCCCCTATTGACGTCAATGACGGTAAATGGCCCGC
CTGGCATTATGCCCAGTACATGACCTTATGGGACTTTCCTACTTGGCAGTACATCTACGTATTAGTCATC
GCTATTACCATGGTCGAGGTGAGCCCCACGTTCTGCTTCACTCTCCCCATCTCCCCCCCCTCCCCACCCC
CAATTTTGTATTTATTTATTTTTTAATTATTTTGTGCAGCGATGGGGGCGGGGGGGGGGGGGGCGCGCGC
CAGGCGGGGCGGGGCGGGGCGAGGGGCGGGGCGGGGCGAGGCGGAAAGGTGCGGCGGCAGCCAATCAGAG
CGGCGCGCTCCGAAAGTTTCCTTTTATGGCGAGGCGGCGGCGGCGGCGGCCCTATAAAAAGCGAAGCGCG
CGGCGGGCGGGAGTCGCTGCGTTGCCTTCGCCCCGTGCCCCGCTCCGCGCCGCCTCGCGCCGCCCGCCCC
GGCTCTGACTGACCGCGTTACTCCCACAGGTGAGCGGGCGGGACGGCCCTTCTCCTCCGGGCTGTAATTA
GCGCTTGGTTTAATGACGGCTCGTTTCTTTTCTGTGGCTGCGTGAAAGCCTTAAAGGGCTCCGGGAGGGC
CCTTTGTGCGGGGGGGAGCGGCTCGGGGGGTGCGTGCGTGTGTGTGTGCGTGGGGAGCGCCGCGTGCGGC
TCCGCGCTGCCCGGCGGCTGTGAGCGCTGCGGGCGCGGCGCGGGGCTTTGTGCGCTCCGCAGTGTGCGCG
AGGGGAGCGCGGCCGGGGGCGGTGCCCCGCGGTGCGGGGGGGGCTGCGAGGGGAACAAAGGCTGCGTGCG
GGGTGTGTGCGTGGGGGGGTGAGCAGGGGGTGTGGGCGCGGCGGTCGGGCTGTAACCCCCCCCTGCACCC
CCCTCCCCGAGTTGCTGAGCACGGCCCGGCTTCGGGTGCGGGGCTCCGTACGGGGCGTGGCGCGGGGCTC
GCCGTGCCGGGCGGGGGGTGGCGGCAGGTGGGGGTGCCGGGCGGGGCGGGGCCGCCTCGGGCCGGGGAGG
GCTCGGGGGAGGGGCGCGGCGGCCCCCGGAGCGCCGGCGGCTGTCGAGGCGCGGCGAGCCGCAGCCATTG
CCTTTTATGGTAATCGTGCGAGAGGGCGCAGGGACTTCCTTTGTCCCAAATCTGTGCGGAGCCGAAATCT
GGGAGGCGCCGCCGCACCCCCTCTAGCGGGCGCGGGGCGAAGCGGTGCGGCGCCGGCAGGAAGGAAATGG
GCGGGGAGGGCCTTCGTGCGTCGCCGCGCCGCCGTCCCCTTCTCCCTCTCCAGCCTCGGGGCTGTCCGCG
GGGGGACGGCTGCCTTCGGGGGGGACGGGGCAGGGCGGGGTTCGGCTTCTGGCGTGTGACCGGCGGCTCT
AGAGCCTCTGCTAACCATGTTCATGCCTTCTTCTTTTTCCTACAGCTCCTGGGCAACGTGCTGGTTATTG
TGCTGTCTCATCATTTTGGCAAAGAATTGATTAATTCGAGCGAAGGCGCGCCCATTACTCGCATCCATTC
TCAGGCTGTCTCGTCTCGTCTCGCACGCGTGCCGCCACCATGGATACCTACGCCGGAGCCTACGACAGAC
AGAGCCGGGAGAGAGAGAACAGCAGCGCCGCCAGCCCCGCCACCCAGAGAAGCGCCAACGAGGATAAGGC
CGCCGATCTGCAGAGAGAGGTGGAGAGGGACGGCGGCAGATTCAGATTTGTGGGCCACTTCAGCGAGGCC
CCTGGCACCAGCGCCTTCGGCACCGCCGAGAGACCCGAGTTCGAGAGAATCCTGAACGAGTGTAGGGCCG
GCAGGCTGAACATGATCATCGTGTACGACGTGTCCCGGTTCAGCAGGCTGAAGGTGATGGACGCCATCCC
TATCGTGTCCGAGCTGCTGGCCCTGGGCGTGACCATCGTGTCCACCCAGGAAGGCGTCTTTAGACAGGGC
AACGTGATGGACCTGATCCACCTGATCATGAGGCTGGACGCCAGCCACAAGGAGAGCAGCCTGAAGAGCG
CCAAGATCCTGGACACCAAGAACCTGCAGAGGGAGCTGGGCGGCTATGTGGGCGGCAAGGCCCCCTACGG
CTTCGAGCTGGTGTCCGAGACCAAGGAGATCACCCGGAACGGCAGGATGGTGAACGTGGTGATCAACAAG
CTGGCCCACAGCACCACCCCCCTGACCGGCCCCTTCGAGTTTGAGCCCGACGTGATCAGGTGGTGGTGGC
GGGAGATCAAGACCCACAAGCACCTGCCTTTCAAGCCCTCCGGAGGGTCTGGCTCCGGATCAAGTGGTGG
CAGCGGTACCCCTTTGTATGGTTTTACTTCGATTTGTGGAAGAAGACCTGAGATGGAAGATGCTGTTTCG
ACTATACCAAGATTCCTTCAATCTTCCTCTGGTTCGATGTTAGATGGTCGGTTTGATCCTCAATCCGCCG
CTCATTTCTTCGGTGTTTACGACGGCCATGGCGGTTCTCAGGTAGCGAACTATTGTAGAGAGAGGATGCA
TTTGGCTTTGGCGGAGGAGATAGCTAAGGAGAAACCGATGCTCTGCGATGGTGATACGTGGCTGGAGAAG
TGGAAGAAAGCTCTTTTCAACTCGTTCCTGAGAGTTGACTCGGAGATTGGGTCAGTTGCGCCGGAGACGG
TTGGGTCAACGTCGGTGGTTGCCGTTGTTTTCCCGTCTCACATCTTCGTCGCTAACTGCGGTGACTCTAG
AGCCGTTCTTTGCCGCGGCAAAACTGCACTTCCATTATCCGTTGACCATAAACCGGATAGAGAAGATGAA
GCTGCGAGGATTGAAGCCGCAGGAGGGAAAGTGATTCAGTGGAATGGAGCTCGTGTTTTCGGTGTTCTCG
CCATGTCGAGATCCATTGGCGATAGATACTTGAAACCATCCATCATTCCTGATCCGGAAGTGACGGCTGT
GAAGAGAGTAAAAGAAGATGATTGTCTGATTTTGGCGAGTGACGGGGTTTGGGATGTAATGACGGATGAA
GAAGCGTGTGAGATGGCAAGGAAGCGGATTCTCTTGTGGCACAAGAAAAACGCGGTGGCTGGGGATGCAT
CGTTGCTCGCGGATGAGCGGAGAAAGGAAGGGAAAGATCCTGCGGCGATGTCCGCGGCTGAGTATTTGTC
AAAGCTGGCGATACAGAGAGGAAGCAAAGACAACATAAGTGTGGTGGTGGTTGATTTGAAGGATTACAAG
GACGATGACGATAAGCCCAAGAAAAAGCGGAAGGTGTGAGAATTCCTGTGCCTTCTAGTTGCCAGCCATC
TGTTGTTTGCCCCTCCCCCGTGCCTTCCTTGACCCTGGAAGGTGCCACTCCCACTGTCCTTTCCTAATAA
AATGAGGAAATTGCATCGCATTGTCTGAGTAGGTGTCATTCTATTCTGGGGGGTGGGGTGGGGCAGGACA
GCAAGGGGGAGGATTGGGAAGACAATAGCAGGCATGCTGGGGATGCGGTGGGCTCTATGGCTTCTGAGGC
GGAAAGAACCAGCTGGGGCTCTAGGGGGTATCCCCACGCGCCCTGTAGCGTGTACCGCTGGGAGTTCGTA
GACGGAAACAAACGCAGAATCCAAGCGCGGCCGCCCAGGATACATAGATTACCACAACTCCGAGCCCTTC
CACCGCTAGCGCACTCCTCAGGTGCAGGCTGCCTATCAGAAGGTGGTGGCTGGTGTGGCCAATGCCCTGG
CTCACAAATACCACTGAGATCTTTTTCCCTCTGCCAAAAATTATGGGGACATCATGAAGCCCCTTGAGCA
TCTGACTTCTGGCTAATAAAGGAAATTTATTTTCATTGCAATAGTGTGTTGGAATTTTTTGTGTCTCTCA
CTCGGAAGGACATATGGGAGGGCAAATCATTTAAAACATCAGAATGAGTATTTGGTTTAGAGTTTGGCAA
CATATGCCCATATGCTGGCTGCCATGAACAAAGGTTGGCTATAAAGAGGTCATCAGTATATGAAACAGCC
CCCTGCTGTCCATTCCTTATTCCATAGAAAAGCCTTGACTTGAGGTTAGATTTTTTTTATATTTTGTTTT
GTGTTATTTTTTTCTTTAACATCCCTAAAATTTTCCTTACATGTTTTACTAGCCAGATTTTTCCTCCTCT
CCTGACTACTCCCAGTCATAGCTGTCCCTCTTCTCTTATGGAGATCCCTCGACCTGCAG
