>Addgene plasmid #108797 | pBW1599_pCAG-PV1-PhiC31-N233-L1-ABI-NLS-BGHpA | addgene partial sequence | sequence record 218046 | Addgene Partial NGS Result
TGCACCCCCCTCCCCGAGTTGCTGAGCACGGCCCGGCTTCGGGTGCGGGGCTCCGTACGGGGCGTGGCGC
GGGGCTCGCCGTGCCGGGCGGGGGGTGGCGGCAGGTGGGGGTGCCGGGCGGGGCGGGGCCGCCTCGGGCC
GGGGAGGGCTCGGGGGAGGGGCGCGGCGGCCCCCGGAGCGCCGGCGGCTGTCGAGGCGCGGCGAGCCGCA
GCCATTGCCTTTTATGGTAATCGTGCGAGAGGGCGCAGGGACTTCCTTTGTCCCAAATCTGTGCGGAGCC
GAAATCTGGGAGGCGCCGCCGCACCCCCTCTAGCGGGCGCGGGGCGAAGCGGTGCGGCGCCGGCAGGAAG
GAAATGGGCGGGGAGGGCCTTCGTGCGTCGCCGCGCCGCCGTCCCCTTCTCCCTCTCCAGCCTCGGGGCT
GTCCGCGGGGGGACGGCTGCCTTCGGGGGGGACGGGGCAGGGCGGGGTTCGGCTTCTGGCGTGTGACCGG
CGGCTCTAGAGCCTCTGCTAACCATGTTCATGCCTTCTTCTTTTTCCTACAGCTCCTGGGCAACGTGCTG
GTTATTGTGCTGTCTCATCATTTTGGCAAAGAATTGATTAATTCGAGCGAAGGCGCGCCCATTACTCGCA
TCCATTCTCAGGCTGTCTCGTCTCGTCTCGCACGCGTGCCGCCACCATGGATACCTACGCCGGAGCCTAC
GACAGACAGAGCCGGGAGAGAGAGAACAGCAGCGCCGCCAGCCCCGCCACCCAGAGAAGCGCCAACGAGG
ATAAGGCCGCCGATCTGCAGAGAGAGGTGGAGAGGGACGGCGGCAGATTCAGATTTGTGGGCCACTTCAG
CGAGGCCCCTGGCACCAGCGCCTTCGGCACCGCCGAGAGACCCGAGTTCGAGAGAATCCTGAACGAGTGT
AGGGCCGGCAGGCTGAACATGATCATCGTGTACGACGTGTCCCGGTTCAGCAGGCTGAAGGTGATGGACG
CCATCCCTATCGTGTCCGAGCTGCTGGCCCTGGGCGTGACCATCGTGTCCACCCAGGAAGGCGTCTTTAG
ACAGGGCAACGTGATGGACCTGATCCACCTGATCATGAGGCTGGACGCCAGCCACAAGGAGAGCAGCCTG
AAGAGCGCCAAGATCCTGGACACCAAGAACCTGCAGAGGGAGCTGGGCGGCTATGTGGGCGGCAAGGCCC
CCTACGGCTTCGAGCTGGTGTCCGAGACCAAGGAGATCACCCGGAACGGCAGGATGGTGAACGTGGTGAT
CAACAAGCTGGCCCACAGCACCACCCCCCTGACCGGCCCCTTCGAGTTTGAGCCCGACGTGATCAGGTGG
TGGTGGCGGGAGATCAAGACCCACAAGCACCTGCCTTTCAAGCCCTCCGGAGGGTCTGGCTCCGGATCAA
GTGGTGGCAGCGGTACCCCTTTGTATGGTTTTACTTCGATTTGTGGAAGAAGACCTGAGATGGAAGATGC
TGTTTCGACTATACCAAGATTCCTTCAATCTTCCTCTGGTTCGATGTTAGATGGTCGGTTTGATCCTCAA
TCCGCCGCTCATTTCTTCGGTGTTTACGACGGCCATGGCGGTTCTCAGGTAGCGAACTATTGTAGAGAGA
GGATGCATTTGGCTTTGGCGGAGGAGATAGCTAAGGAGAAACCGATGCTCTGCGATGGTGATACGTGGCT
GGAGAAGTGGAAGAAAGCTCTTTTCAACTCGTTCCTGAGAGTTGACTCGGAGATTGGGTCAGTTGCGCCG
GAGACGGTTGGGTCAACGTCGGTGGTTGCCGTTGTTTTCCCGTCTCACATCTTCGTCGCTAACTGCGGTG
ACTCTAGAGCCGTTCTTTGCCGCGGCAAAACTGCACTTCCATTATCCGTTGACCATAAACCGGATAGAGA
AGATGAAGCTGCGAGGATTGAAGCCGCAGGAGGGAAAGTGATTCAGTGGAATGGAGCTCGTGTTTTCGGT
GTTCTCGCCATGTCGAGATCCATTGGCGATAGATACTTGAAACCATCCATCATTCCTGATCCGGAAGTGA
CGGCTGTGAAGAGAGTAAAAGAAGATGATTGTCTGATTTTGGCGAGTGACGGGGTTTGGGATGTAATGAC
GGATGAAGAAGCGTGTGAGATGGCAAGGAAGCGGATTCTCTTGTGGCACAAGAAAAACGCGGTGGCTGGG
GATGCATCGTTGCTCGCGGATGAGCGGAGAAAGGAAGGGAAAGATCCTGCGGCGATGTCCGCGGCTGAGT
ATTTGTCAAAGCTGGCGATACAGAGAGGAAGCAAAGACAACATAAGTGTGGTGGTGGTTGATTTGAAGGA
TTACAAGGACGATGACGATAAGCCCAAGAAAAAGCGGAAGGTGTGAGAATTCCTGTGCCTTCTAGTTGCC
AGCCATCTGTTGTTTGCCCCTCCCCCGTGCCTTCCTTGACCCTGGAAGGTGCCACTCCCACTGTCCTTTC
CTAATAAAATGAGGAAATTGCATCGCATTGTCTGAGTAGGTGTCATTCTATTCTGGGGGGTGGGGTGGGG
CAGGACAGCAAGGGGGAGGATTGGGAAGACAATAGCAGGCATGCTGGGGATGCGGTGGGCTCTATGGCTT
CTGAGGCGGAAAGAACCAGCTGGGGCTCTAGGGGGTATCCCCACGCGCCCTGTAGCGTGTACCGCTGGGA
GTTCGTAGACGGAAACAAACGCAGAATCCAAGCGCGGCCGCCCAGGATACATAGATTACCACAACTCCGA
GCCCTTCCACCGCTAGCGCACTCCTCAGGTGCAGGCTGCCTATCAGAAGGTGGTGGCTGGTGTGGCCAAT
GCCCTGGCTCACAAATACCACTGAGATCTTTTTCCCTCTGCCAAAAATTATGGGGACATCATGAAGCCCC
TTGAGCATCTGACTTCTGGCTAATAAAGGAAATTTATTTTCATTGCAATAGTGTGTTGGAATTTTTTGTG
TCTCTCACTCGGAAGGACATATGGGAGGGCAAATCATTTAAAACATCAGAATGAGTATTTGGTTTAGAGT
TTGGCAACATATGCCCATATGCTGGCTGCCATGAACAAAGGTTGGCTATAAAGAGGTCATCAGTATATGA
AACAGCCCCCTGCTGTCCATTCCTTATTCCATAGAAAAGCCTTGACTTGAGGTTAGATTTTTTTTATATT
TTGTTTTGTGTTATTTTTTTCTTTAACATCCCTAAAATTTTCCTTACATGTTTTACTAGCCAGATTTTTC
CTCCTCTCCTGACTACTCCCAGTCATAGCTGTCCCTCTTCTCTTATGGAGATCCCTCGACCTGCAGCCCA
AGCTTGGCGTAATCATGGTCATAGCTGTTTCCTGTGTGAAATTGTTATCCGCTCACAATTCCACACAACA
TACGAGCCGGAAGCATAAAGTGTAAAGCCTGGGGTGCCTAATGAGTGAGCTAACTCACATTAATTGCGTT
GCGCTCACTGCCCGCTTTCCAGTCGGGAAACCTGTCGTGCCAGCGGATCCGCATCTCAATTAGTCAGCAA
CCATAGTCCCGCCCCTAACTCCGCCCAGTTCCGCCCATTCTCCGCCCCATGGCTGACTAATTTTTTTTAT
TTATGCAGAGGCCGAGGCCGCCTCGGCCTCTGAGCTATTCCAGAAGTAGTGAGGAGGCTTTTTTGGAGGC
CTAGGCTTTTGCAAAAAGCTAACTTGTTTATTGCAGCTTATAATGGTTACAAATAAAGCAATAGCATCAC
AAATTTCACAAATAAAGCATTTTTTTCACTGCATTCTAGTTGTGGTTTGTCCAAACTCATCAATGTATCT
TATCATGTCTGGATCCGCTGCATTAATGAATCGGCCAACGCGCGGGGAGAGGCGGTTTGCGTATTGGGCG
CTCTTCCGCTTCCTCGCTCACTGACTCGCTGCGCTCGGTCGTTCGGCTGCGGCGAGCGGTATCAGCTCAC
TCAAAGGCGGTAATACGGTTATCCACAGAATCAGGGGATAACGCAGGAAAGAACATGTGAGCAAAAGGCC
AGCAAAAGGCCAGGAACCGTAAAAAGGCCGCGTTGCTGGCGTTTTTCCATAGGCTCCGCCCCCCTGACGA
GCATCACAAAAATCGACGCTCAAGTCAGAGGTGGCGAAACCCGACAGGACTATAAAGATACCAGGCGTTT
CCCCCTGGAAGCTCCCTCGTGCGCTCTCCTGTTCCGACCCTGCCGCTTACCGGATACCTGTCCGCCTTTC
TCCCTTCGGGAAGCGTGGCGCTTTCTCATAGCTCACGCTGTAGGTATCTCAGTTCGGTGTAGGTCGTTCG
CTCCAAGCTGGGCTGTGTGCACGAACCCCCCGTTCAGCCCGACCGCTGCGCCTTATCCGGTAACTATCGT
CTTGAGTCCAACCCGGTAAGACACGACTTATCGCCACTGGCAGCAGCCACTGGTAACAGGATTAGCAGAG
CGAGGTATGTAGGCGGTGCTACAGAGTTCTTGAAGTGGTGGCCTAACTACGGCTACACTAGAAGAACAGT
ATTTGGTATCTGCGCTCTGCTGAAGCCAGTTACCTTCGGAAAAAGAGTTGGTAGCTCTTGATCCGGCAAA
CAAACCACCGCTGGTAGCGGTGGTTTTTTTGTTTGCAAGCAGCAGATTACGCGCAGAAAAAAAGGATCTC
AAGAAGATCCTTTGATCTTTTCTACGGGGTCTGACGCTCAGTGGAACGAAAACTCACGTTAAGGGATTTT
GGTCATGAGATTATCAAAAAGGATCTTCACCTAGATCCTTTTAAATTAAAAATGAAGTTTTAAATCAATC
TAAAGTATATATGAGTAAACTTGGTCTGACAGTTACCAATGCTTAATCAGTGAGGCACCTATCTCAGCGA
TCTGTCTATTTCGTTCATCCATAGTTGCCTGACTCCCCGTCGTGTAGATAACTACGATACGGGAGGGCTT
ACCATCTGGCCCCAGTGCTGCAATGATACCGCGAGACCCACGCTCACCGGCTCCAGATTTATCAGCAATA
AACCAGCCAGCCGGAAGGGCCGAGCGCAGAAGTGGTCCTGCAACTTTATCCGCCTCCATCCAGTCTATTA
ATTGTTGCCGGGAAGCTAGAGTAAGTAGTTCGCCAGTTAATAGTTTGCGCAACGTTGTTGCCATTGCTAC
AGGCATCGTGGTGTCACGCTCGTCGTTTGGTATGGCTTCATTCAGCTCCGGTTCCCAACGATCAAGGCGA
GTTACATGATCCCCCATGTTGTGCAAAAAAGCGGTTAGCTCCTTCGGTCCTCCGATCGTTGTCAGAAGTA
AGTTGGCCGCAGTGTTATCACTCATGGTTATGGCAGCACTGCATAATTCTCTTACTGTCATGCCATCCGT
AAGATGCTTTTCTGTGACTGGTGAGTACTCAACCAAGTCATTCTGAGAATAGTGTATGCGGCGACCGAGT
TGCTCTTGCCCGGCGTCAATACGGGATAATACCGCGCCACATAGCAGAACTTTAAAAGTGCTCATCATTG
GAAAACGTTCTTCGGGGCGAAAACTCTCAAGGATCTTACCGCTGTTGAGATCCAGTTCGATGTAACCCAC
TCGTGCACCCAACTGATCTTCAGCATCTTTTACTTTCACCAGCGTTTCTGGGTGAGCAAAAACAGGAAGG
CAAAATGCCGCAAAAAAGGGAATAAGGGCGACACGGAAATGTTGAATACTCATACTCTTCCTTTTTCAAT
ATTATTGAAGCATTTATCAGGGTTATTGTCTCATGAGCGGATACATATTTGAATGTATTTAGAAAAATAA
ACAAATAGGGGTTCCGCGCACATTTCCCCGAAAAGTGCCACCTGGGTCGACATTGATTATTGACTAGTTA
TTAATAGTAATCAATTACGGGGTCATTAGTTCATAGCCCATATATGGAGTTCCGCGTTACATAACTTACG
GTAAATGGCCCGCCTGGCTGACCGCCCAACGACCCCCGCCCATTGACGTCAATAATGACGTATGTTCCCA
TAGTAACGCCAATAGGGACTTTCCATTGACGTCAATGGGTGGAGTATTTACGGTAAACTGCCCACTTGGC
AGTACATCAAGTGTATCATATGCCAAGTACGCCCCCTATTGACGTCAATGACGGTAAATGGCCCGCCTGG
CATTATGCCCAGTACATGACCTTATGGGACTTTCCTACTTGGCAGTACATCTACGTATTAGTCATCGCTA
TTACCATGGTCGAGGTGAGCCCCACGTTCTGCTTCACTCTCCCCATCTCCCCCCCCTCCCCACCCCCAAT
TTTGTATTTATTTATTTTTTAATTATTTTGTGCAGCGATGGGGGCGGGGGGG
